>Addgene plasmid #249210 | pLenti-hNRP1-gRNA1 | addgene full sequence | sequence record 499755 | Addgene NGS Result
TTAATGTAGTCTTATGCAATACTCTTGTAGTCTTGCAACATGGTAACGATGAGTTAGCAACATGCCTTAC
AAGGAGAGAAAAAGCACCGTGCATGCCGATTGGTGGAAGTAAGGTGGTACGATCGTGCCTTATTAGGAAG
GCAACAGACGGGTCTGACATGGATTGGACGAACCACTGAATTGCCGCATTGCAGAGATATTGTATTTAAG
TGCCTAGCTCGATACATAAACGGGTCTCTCTGGTTAGACCAGATCTGAGCCTGGGAGCTCTCTGGCTAAC
TAGGGAACCCACTGCTTAAGCCTCAATAAAGCTTGCCTTGAGTGCTTCAAGTAGTGTGTGCCCGTCTGTT
GTGTGACTCTGGTAACTAGAGATCCCTCAGACCCTTTTAGTCAGTGTGGAAAATCTCTAGCAGTGGCGCC
CGAACAGGGACTTGAAAGCGAAAGGGAAACCAGAGGAGCTCTCTCGACGCAGGACTCGGCTTGCTGAAGC
GCGCACGGCAAGAGGCGAGGGGCGGCGACTGGTGAGTACGCCAAAAATTTTGACTAGCGGAGGCTAGAAG
GAGAGAGATGGGTGCGAGAGCGTCAGTATTAAGCGGGGGAGAATTAGATCGCGATGGGAAAAAATTCGGT
TAAGGCCAGGGGGAAAGAAAAAATATAAATTAAAACATATAGTATGGGCAAGCAGGGAGCTAGAACGATT
CGCAGTTAATCCTGGCCTGTTAGAAACATCAGAAGGCTGTAGACAAATACTGGGACAGCTACAACCATCC
CTTCAGACAGGATCAGAAGAACTTAGATCATTATATAATACAGTAGCAACCCTCTATTGTGTGCATCAAA
GGATAGAGATAAAAGACACCAAGGAAGCTTTAGACAAGATAGAGGAAGAGCAAAACAAAAGTAAGACCAC
CGCACAGCAAGCGGCCGCTGATCTTCAGACCTGGAGGAGGAGATATGAGGGACAATTGGAGAAGTGAATT
ATATAAATATAAAGTAGTAAAAATTGAACCATTAGGAGTAGCACCCACCAAGGCAAAGAGAAGAGTGGTG
CAGAGAGAAAAAAGAGCAGTGGGAATAGGAGCTTTGTTCCTTGGGTTCTTGGGAGCAGCAGGAAGCACTA
TGGGCGCAGCGTCAATGACGCTGACGGTACAGGCCAGACAATTATTGTCTGGTATAGTGCAGCAGCAGAA
CAATTTGCTGAGGGCTATTGAGGCGCAACAGCATCTGTTGCAACTCACAGTCTGGGGCATCAAGCAGCTC
CAGGCAAGAATCCTGGCTGTGGAAAGATACCTAAAGGATCAACAGCTCCTGGGGATTTGGGGTTGCTCTG
GAAAACTCATTTGCACCACTGCTGTGCCTTGGAATGCTAGTTGGAGTAATAAATCTCTGGAACAGATTTG
GAATCACACGACCTGGATGGAGTGGGACAGAGAAATTAACAATTACACAAGCTTAATACACTCCTTAATT
GAAGAATCGCAAAACCAGCAAGAAAAGAATGAACAAGAATTATTGGAATTAGATAAATGGGCAAGTTTGT
GGAATTGGTTTAACATAACAAATTGGCTGTGGTATATAAAATTATTCATAATGATAGTAGGAGGCTTGGT
AGGTTTAAGAATAGTTTTTGCTGTACTTTCTATAGTGAATAGAGTTAGGCAGGGATATTCACCATTATCG
TTTCAGACCCACCTCCCAACCCCGAGGGGACCCAGAGAGGGCCTATTTCCCATGATTCCTTCATATTTGC
ATATACGATACAAGGCTGTTAGAGAGATAATTAGAATTAATTTGACTGTAAACACAAAGATATTAGTACA
AAATACGTGACGTAGAAAGTAATAATTTCTTGGGTAGTTTGCAGTTTTAAAATTATGTTTTAAAATGGAC
TATCATATGCTTACCGTAACTTGAAAGTATTTCGATTTCTTGGCTTTATATATCTTGTGGAAAGGACGAA
ACACCGAGATCACATCATCCAACCAGTTTTAGAGCTAGAAATAGCAAGTTAAAATAAGGCTAGTCCGTTA
TCAACTTGAAAAAGTGGCACCGAGTCGGTGCTTTTTTGAATTCTAGATCTTGAGACAAATGGCAGTATTC
ATCCACAATTTTAAAAGAAAAGGGGGGATTGGGGGGTACAGTGCAGGGGAAAGAATAGTAGACATAATAG
CAACAGACATACAAACTAAAGAATTACAAAAACAAATTACAAAAATTCAAAATTTTCGGGTTTATTACAG
GGACAGCAGAGATCCACTTTGGCGCCGGCTCGAGTGGCTCCGGTGCCCGTCAGTGGGCAGAGCGCACATC
GCCCACAGTCCCCGAGAAGTTGGGGGGAGGGGTCGGCAATTGAACCGGTGCCTAGAGAAGGTGGCGCGGG
GTAAACTGGGAAAGTGATGTCGTGTACTGGCTCCGCCTTTTTCCCGAGGGTGGGGGAGAACCGTATATAA
GTGCAGTAGTCGCCGTGAACGTTCTTTTTCGCAACGGGTTTGCCGCCAGAACACAGGTGTCGTGACGCGG
GATCCGCCACCATGACCGAGTACAAGCCCACGGTGCGCCTCGCCACCCGCGACGACGTCCCCAGGGCCGT
ACGCACCCTCGCCGCCGCGTTCGCCGACTACCCCGCCACGCGCCACACCGTCGATCCGGACCGCCACATC
GAGCGGGTCACCGAGCTGCAAGAACTCTTCCTCACGCGCGTCGGGCTCGACATCGGCAAGGTGTGGGTCG
CGGACGACGGCGCCGCGGTGGCGGTCTGGACCACGCCGGAGAGCGTCGAAGCGGGGGCGGTGTTCGCCGA
GATCGGCCCGCGCATGGCCGAGTTGAGCGGTTCCCGGCTGGCCGCGCAGCAACAGATGGAAGGCCTCCTG
GCGCCGCACCGGCCCAAGGAGCCCGCGTGGTTCCTGGCCACCGTCGGAGTCTCGCCCGACCACCAGGGCA
AGGGTCTGGGCAGCGCCGTCGTGCTCCCCGGAGTGGAGGCGGCCGAGCGCGCCGGGGTGCCCGCCTTCCT
GGAGACCTCCGCGCCCCGCAACCTCCCCTTCTACGAGCGGCTCGGCTTCACCGTCACCGCCGACGTCGAG
GTGCCCGAAGGACCGCGCACCTGGTGCATGACCCGCAAGCCCGGTGCCTGAACGCGTTAAGTCGACAATC
AACCTCTGGATTACAAAATTTGTGAAAGATTGACTGGTATTCTTAACTATGTTGCTCCTTTTACGCTATG
TGGATACGCTGCTTTAATGCCTTTGTATCATGCTATTGCTTCCCGTATGGCTTTCATTTTCTCCTCCTTG
TATAAATCCTGGTTGCTGTCTCTTTATGAGGAGTTGTGGCCCGTTGTCAGGCAACGTGGCGTGGTGTGCA
CTGTGTTTGCTGACGCAACCCCCACTGGTTGGGGCATTGCCACCACCTGTCAGCTCCTTTCCGGGACTTT
CGCTTTCCCCCTCCCTATTGCCACGGCGGAACTCATCGCCGCCTGCCTTGCCCGCTGCTGGACAGGGGCT
CGGCTGTTGGGCACTGACAATTCCGTGGTGTTGTCGGGGAAATCATCGTCCTTTCCTTGGCTGCTCGCCT
GTGTTGCCACCTGGATTCTGCGCGGGACGTCCTTCTGCTACGTCCCTTCGGCCCTCAATCCAGCGGACCT
TCCTTCCCGCGGCCTGCTGCCGGCTCTGCGGCCTCTTCCGCGTCTTCGCCTTCGCCCTCAGACGAGTCGG
ATCTCCCTTTGGGCCGCCTCCCCGCGTCGACTTTAAGACCAATGACTTACAAGGCAGCTGTAGATCTTAG
CCACTTTTTAAAAGAAAAGGGGGGACTGGAAGGGCTAATTCACTCCCAACGAAGACAAGATCTGCTTTTT
GCTTGTACTGGGTCTCTCTGGTTAGACCAGATCTGAGCCTGGGAGCTCTCTGGCTAACTAGGGAACCCAC
TGCTTAAGCCTCAATAAAGCTTGCCTTGAGTGCTTCAAGTAGTGTGTGCCCGTCTGTTGTGTGACTCTGG
TAACTAGAGATCCCTCAGACCCTTTTAGTCAGTGTGGAAAATCTCTAGCAGTACGTATAGTAGTTCATGT
CATCTTATTATTCAGTATTTATAACTTGCAAAGAAATGAATATCAGAGAGTGAGAGGAACTTGTTTATTG
CAGCTTATAATGGTTACAAATAAAGCAATAGCATCACAAATTTCACAAATAAAGCATTTTTTTCACTGCA
TTCTAGTTGTGGTTTGTCCAAACTCATCAATGTATCTTATCATGTCTGGCTCTAGCTATCCCGCCCCTAA
CTCCGCCCATCCCGCCCCTAACTCCGCCCAGTTCCGCCCATTCTCCGCCCCATGGCTGACTAATTTTTTT
TATTTATGCAGAGGCCGAGGCCGCCTCGGCCTCTGAGCTATTCCAGAAGTAGTGAGGAGGCTTTTTTGGA
GGCCTAGGGACGTACCCAATTCGCCCTATAGTGAGTCGTATTACGCGCGCTCACTGGCCGTCGTTTTACA
ACGTCGTGACTGGGAAAACCCTGGCGTTACCCAACTTAATCGCCTTGCAGCACATCCCCCTTTCGCCAGC
TGGCGTAATAGCGAAGAGGCCCGCACCGATCGCCCTTCCCAACAGTTGCGCAGCCTGAATGGCGAATGGG
[124 nt withheld, positions 4621-4744]
C
[91 nt withheld, positions 4746-4836]
A
[49 nt withheld, positions 4838-4886]
CCTTTGACGTTGGAGTCCACGTTCTTT
[37 nt withheld, positions 4914-4950]
ACCCTATCTCGGTCTATTCTTTTGATTTATAAGGGATTTTGCCGATTTCGGCCTATTGGTTAAAAAATGA
GCTGATTTAACAAAAATTTAACGCGAATTTTAACAAAATATTAACGCTTACAATTTAGGTGGCACTTTTC
GGGGAAATGTGCGCGGAACCCCTATTTGTTTATTTTTCTAAATACATTCAAATATGTATCCGCTCATGAG
ACAATAACCCTGATAAATGCTTCAATAATATTGAAAAAGGAAGAGTATGAGTATTCAACATTTCCGTGTC
GCCCTTATTCCCTTTTTTGCGGCATTTTGCCTTCCTGTTTTTGCTCACCCAGAAACGCTGGTGAAAGTAA
AAGATGCTGAAGATCAGTTGGGTGCACGAGTGGGTTACATCGAACTGGATCTCAACAGCGGTAAGATCCT
TGAGAGTTTTCGCCCCGAAGAACGTTTTCCAATGATGAGCACTTTTAAAGTTCTGCTATGTGGCGCGGTA
TTATCCCGTATTGACGCCGGGCAAGAGCAACTCGGTCGCCGCATACACTATTCTCAGAATGACTTGGTTG
AGTACTCACCAGTCACAGAAAAGCATCTTACGGATGGCATGACAGTAAGAGAATTATGCAGTGCTGCCAT
AACCATGAGTGATAACACTGCGGCCAACTTACTTCTGACAACGATCGGAGGACCGAAGGAGCTAACCGCT
TTTTTGCACAACATGGGGGATCATGTAACTCGCCTTGATCGTTGGGAACCGGAGCTGAATGAAGCCATAC
CAAACGACGAGCGTGACACCACGATGCCTGTAGCAATGGCAACAACGTTGCGCAAACTATTAACTGGCGA
ACTACTTACTCTAGCTTCCCGGCAACAATTAATAGACTGGATGGAGGCGGATAAAGTTGCAGGACCACTT
CTGCGCTCGGCCCTTCCGGCTGGCTGGTTTATTGCTGATAAATCTGGAGCCGGTGAGCGTGGGTCTCGCG
GTATCATTGCAGCACTGGGGCCAGATGGTAAGCCCTCCCGTATCGTAGTTATCTACACGACGGGGAGTCA
GGCAACTATGGATGAACGAAATAGACAGATCGCTGAGATAGGTGCCTCACTGATTAAGCATTGGTAACTG
TCAGACCAAGTTTACTCATATATACTTTAGATTGATTTAAAACTTCATTTTTAATTTAAAAGGATCTAGG
TGAAGATCCTTTTTGATAATCTCATGACCAAAATCCCTTAACGTGAGTTTTCGTTCCACTGAGCGTCAGA
CCCCGTAGAAAAGATCAAAGGATCTTCTTGAGATCCTTTTTTTCTGCGCGTAATCTGCTGCTTGCAAACA
AAAAAACCACCGCTACCAGCGGTGGTTTGTTTGCCGGATCAAGAGCTACCAACTCTTTTTCCGAAGGTAA
CTGGCTTCAGCAGAGCGCAGATACCAAATACTGTTCTTCTAGTGTAGCCGTAGTTAGGCCACCACTTCAA
GAACTCTGTAGCACCGCCTACATACCTCGCTCTGCTAATCCTGTTACCAGTGGCTGCTGCCAGTGGCGAT
AAGTCGTGTCTTACCGGGTTGGACTCAAGACGATAGTTACCGGATAAGGCGCAGCGGTCGGGCTGAACGG
GGGGTTCGTGCACACAGCCCAGCTTGGAGCGAACGACCTACACCGAACTGAGATACCTACAGCGTGAGCT
ATGAGAAAGCGCCACGCTTCCCGAAGGGAGAAAGGCGGACAGGTATCCGGTAAGCGGCAGGGTCGGAACA
GGAGAGCGCACGAGGGAGCTTCCAGGGGGAAACGCCTGGTATCTTTATAGTCCTGTCGGGTTTCGCCACC
TCTGACTTGAGCGTCGATTTTTGTGATGCTCGTCAGGGGGGCGGAGCCTATGGAAAAACGCCAGCAACGC
GGCCTTTTTACGGTTCCTGGCCTTTTGCTGGCCTTTTGCTCACATGTTCTTTCCTGCGTTATCCCCTGAT
TCTGTGGATAACCGTATTACCGCCTTTGAGTGAGCTGATACCGCTCGCCGCAGCCGAACGACCGAGCGCA
GCGAGTCAGTGAGCGAGGAAGCGGAAGAGCGCCCAATACGCAAACCGCCTCTCCCCGCGCGTTGGCCGAT
TCATTAATGCAGCTGGCACGACAGGTTTCCCGACTGGAAAGCGGGCAGTGAGCGCAACGCAATTAATGTG
AGTTAGCTCACTCATTAGGCACCCCAGGCTTTACACTTTATGCTTCCGGCTCGTATGTTGTGTGGAATTG
TGAGCGGATAACAATTTCACACAGGAAACAGCTATGACCATGATTACGCCAAGCGCGCAATTAACCCTCA
CTAAAGGGAACAAAAGCTGGAGCTGCAAGC
Features (pLannotate 1.2.2; 27 found; start..end, strand, type, name):
      5..231     +  promoter       RSV promoter: Rous sarcoma virus enhancer/promoter
    232..412     +  LTR            5' LTR (truncated): truncated 5' long terminal repeat (LTR) from HIV-1
    459..584     +  misc_feature   HIV-1 Ψ: packaging signal of human immunodeficiency virus type 1
    568..931     +  CDS            HIV-1 gag (fragment): gag protein from human immunodeficiency virus 1; gag
   1077..1310    +  misc_feature   RRE: The Rev response element (RRE) of HIV-1 allows for Rev-dependent mRNA export from the nucleus to the cytoplasm.
   1687..1713    +  CDS            Rev (fragment): human immunodeficiency virus 1 (HIV-1) Rev protein; rev; enhances nuclear export of unspliced and incompletely spliced viral mRNAs
   1717..1957    +  promoter       U6 promoter: RNA polymerase III promoter for human U6 snRNA
   1986..2061    +  misc_RNA       gRNA scaffold: guide RNA scaffold for the Streptococcus pyogenes CRISPR/Cas9 system
   2109..2226    +  misc_feature   cPPT/CTS: central polypurine tract and central termination sequence of HIV-1
   2295..2506    +  promoter       EF-1α core promoter: core promoter for human elongation factor EF-1α
   2532..3131    +  CDS            PuroR (fragment): puromycin N-acetyltransferase; pac from Streptomyces; confers resistance to puromycin
   3147..3735    +  misc_feature   WPRE: woodchuck hepatitis virus posttranscriptional regulatory element
   3786..3805    +  misc_feature   cPPT/CTS (fragment): central polypurine tract and central termination sequence of HIV-1
   3807..4040    +  LTR            3' LTR (ΔU3): self-inactivating 3' long terminal repeat (LTR) from HIV-1
   4118..4239    +  polyA_signal   SV40 poly(A) signal: SV40 polyadenylation signal
   4279..4414    +  rep_origin     SV40 ori: SV40 origin of replication
   4435..4453    -  promoter       T7 promoter: promoter for bacteriophage T7 RNA polymerase
   4461..4616    +  CDS            lacZα (fragment): LacZα fragment of β-galactosidase; lacZ fragment
   4621..5049    +  rep_origin     f1 ori (sequence partly withheld): f1 bacteriophage origin of replication; arrow indicates direction of (+) strand synthesis
   5102..5206    +  promoter       AmpR promoter: bla
   5207..6067    +  CDS            AmpR: β-lactamase; bla; confers resistance to ampicillin, carbenicillin, and related antibiotics
   6238..6826    +  rep_origin     ori: high-copy-number ColE1/pMB1/pBR322/pUC origin of replication
   7009..7101    +  CDS            lacI (fragment): lac repressor; lacI; The lac repressor binds to the lac operator to inhibit transcription in E. coli. This inhibition can be relieved by adding lactose or isopropyl-β-D-thiogalactopyranoside (IPTG).
   7114..7135    +  protein_bind   CAP binding site: CAP binding activates transcription in the presence of cAMP. E. coli catabolite activator protein
   7150..7180    +  promoter       lac promoter: promoter for the E. coli lac operon
   7188..7204    +  protein_bind   lac operator: The lac repressor binds to the lac operator to inhibit transcription in E. coli. This inhibition can be relieved by adding lactose or isopropyl-β-D-thiogalactopyranoside (IPTG). lac repressor encoded by lacI
   7249..7267    +  promoter       T3 promoter: promoter for bacteriophage T3 RNA polymerase
