[The description below was written by a language model from this plasmid's Addgene catalogue record and pLannotate feature annotations shown in this document.]
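Description:
pLenti-hNRP1-gRNA1 is a third-generation-style, self-inactivating lentiviral CRISPR plasmid built on the pLenti-sgRNA backbone and designed to knock out human neuropilin-1 (NRP1, also known as CD304 or BDCA4). It is maintained in E. coli as a high-copy plasmid through a ColE1/pUC-type origin and selected with ampicillin via the β-lactamase gene. The backbone also carries an f1 origin, an SV40 origin and poly(A) signal, and residual lac, T3 and T7 cloning-vector elements that play no role in the payload.

The viral genome is transcribed in packaging cells from an RSV promoter fused to a truncated HIV-1 5' LTR, which makes transcription Tat-independent. It contains the Ψ packaging signal with a gag fragment, the Rev response element for nuclear export of the full-length RNA, a cPPT/CTS to aid nuclear import, and a ΔU3 3' LTR that inactivates the LTR promoter after integration. Between the LTRs, a human U6 RNA polymerase III promoter drives the NRP1-targeting spacer fused to the Streptococcus pyogenes Cas9 guide RNA scaffold. A separate cassette uses the EF-1α core promoter to express puromycin N-acetyltransferase, followed by a WPRE to enhance transcript expression, allowing puromycin selection of transduced mammalian cells.

No Cas9 coding sequence is annotated, so the nuclease must be supplied separately, for example by using Cas9-expressing target cells. The recorded purpose is simply NRP1 CRISPR knockout, and the name suggests it is one of several guides against this gene. The cloning sites used to insert the guide are not recorded.
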