Addgene plasmid #249210: pLenti-hNRP1-gRNA1
Purpose: NRP1 CRISPR KO
Depositing lab: Weihong Tan. Depositing organization: Hangzhou Institute of Medicine, Chinese Academy of Sciences. Publication: SPARK-seq: A high-throughput platform for aptamer discovery and kinetic profiling. Luo G, Song J, Fu Y, Jiang Y, Gao Y, Zhong Z, Li L, Wei Y, Jia HR, Guo L, Fu T, Wu Q, Tan W. Science. 2026 Jan;391(6780):eadv6127. doi: 10.1126/science.adv6127. Epub 2026 Jan 1. PubMed 41477891.
Backbone
  Vector backbone: pLenti-sgRNA
  Backbone manufacturer: Eric Lander and David Sabatini, Addgene plasmid #71409
  Vector type: Lentiviral, CRISPR
Growth in bacteria
  Bacterial resistance: Ampicillin, 100 μg/mL
  Growth temperature: 37°C
  Growth strain: NEB Stable
  Copy number: High Copy
Gene/Insert
  Gene/Insert name: NRP1
  gRNA/shRNA sequence: AGATCACATCATCCAACCA
  Species: H. sapiens (human)
  Entrez Gene: NRP1 (a.k.a. BDCA4, CD304, NP1, NRP, VEGF165R)
  Promoter: U6
  Cloning method: Restriction Enzyme; 5′ cloning site Unknown (unknown if destroyed)
Terms and licenses: Academic/Nonprofit Terms; Industry Terms: Not Available to Industry
How to cite: pLenti-hNRP1-gRNA1 was a gift from Weihong Tan (Addgene plasmid # 249210 ; http://n2t.net/addgene:249210 ; RRID:Addgene_249210)
